Addgene plasmid #43562: III-CCCT
Depositing lab: Chad Cowan & Kiran Musunuru. Depositing organization: Harvard University. Publication: A TALEN Genome-Editing System for Generating Human Stem Cell-Based Disease Models. Ding Q, Lee YK, Schaefer EA, Peters DT, Veres A, Kim K, Kuperwasser N, Motola DL, Meissner TB, Hendriks WT, Trevisan M, Gupta RM, Moisan A, Banks E, Friesen M, Schinzel RT, Xia F, Tang A, Xia Y, Figueroa E, Wann A, Ahfeldt T, Daheron L, Zhang F, Rubin LL, Peng LF, Chung RT, Musunuru K, Cowan CA. Cell Stem Cell. 2012 Dec 12. pii: S1934-5909(12)00645-5. doi: 10.1016/j.stem.2012.11.011. PubMed 23246482.
Backbone
  Vector backbone: pCRII-TOPO
  Backbone manufacturer: Invitrogen
  Backbone size w/o insert (bp): 3973
  Vector type: Bacterial Cloning
Growth in bacteria
  Bacterial resistance: Ampicillin and Kanamycin, 100 & 50 μg/mL
  Growth temperature: 37°C
  Growth strain: Top10
  Copy number: High Copy
Gene/Insert
  Gene/Insert name: III-CCCT
  Species: Synthetic
  Insert size (bp): 426
  Cloning method: TOPO Cloning
  Sequencing primers: 5′ T7; 3′ M13-rev
Terms and licenses: Academic/Nonprofit Terms; Industry Terms: Not Available to Industry
How to cite: III-CCCT was a gift from Chad Cowan & Kiran Musunuru (Addgene plasmid # 43562 ; http://n2t.net/addgene:43562 ; RRID:Addgene_43562)
