[The description below was written by a language model from this plasmid's Addgene catalogue record.]
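Description:
III-CCCT is a bacterial cloning plasmid built on the commercial pCRII-TOPO backbone (about 4.0 kb without insert), carrying a 426 bp synthetic insert introduced by TOPO cloning. It is maintained at high copy number in E. coli and is selectable with both ampicillin and kanamycin, consistent with the dual resistance markers of this backbone. The record gives T7 and M13-reverse as the sequencing primer sites flanking the insert, reflecting the standard priming sites on either side of the TOPO cloning site. No feature table is provided, so details such as the origin of replication or the exact arrangement of backbone elements are not documented beyond what the backbone name implies.

The insert is described only by its name. The plasmid was deposited in connection with a TALEN genome-editing system developed for generating human stem cell-based disease models, and the name suggests what it contains. The four letters most plausibly denote the DNA bases (C, C, C, T) recognised by a pre-assembled block of four TALE repeat units, a reading consistent with the insert size, since a TALE repeat is roughly 100 bp. The "III" most plausibly indicates the position of that block in a larger repeat array. This interpretation is an inference, as the record does not state the insert's composition, the repeat variable diresidues used, or the assembly scheme. The construct has no expression function of its own. It appears to serve as a library component from which the repeat module is taken and combined with others to build a custom TALEN DNA-binding domain in a separate destination vector.
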