>Addgene plasmid #43562 | III-CCCT | depositor partial sequence | sequence record 58827 | III-CCCT sequence 426 bps
CGTCTCGGCTCACCCCAGAGCAGGTCGTGGCGATCGCAAGCCACGACGGAGGAAAGCAAGCCTTGGAAAC
AGTACAGAGGCTGTTGCCTGTGCTGTGCCAAGCGCACGGATTAACCCCAGAGCAGGTCGTGGCGATCGCA
AGCCACGACGGAGGAAAGCAAGCCTTGGAAACAGTACAGAGGCTGTTGCCTGTGCTGTGCCAAGCGCACG
GCCTCACCCCAGAGCAGGTCGTGGCGATCGCAAGCCACGACGGAGGAAAGCAAGCCTTGGAAACAGTACA
GAGGCTGTTGCCTGTGCTGTGCCAAGCGCACGGACTCACCCCAGAGCAGGTCGTGGCCATTGCCTCGAAT
GGAGGGGGCAAACAGGCGTTGGAAACCGTACAACGATTGCTGCCGGTGCTGTGCCAAGCGCACGGACTCA
GAGACG
