>Addgene plasmid #43562 | III-CCCT | addgene partial sequence | sequence record 61635 | M13-F20 5'-TGTAAAACGACGGCCAGT-3'
TTGGGCGAATTGGGCCCTCTGATGCATGCTCGAGCGGCCGCCAGTGTGATGGATATCTGCAGAATTCGCC
CTTGCCGTCCTAGCGCGTCTCGGCTCACCCCAGAGCAGGTCGTGGCGATCGCAAGCCACGACGGAGGAAA
GCAAGCCTTGGAAACAGTACAGAGGCTGTTGCCTGTGCTGTGCCAAGCGCACGGATTAACCCCAGAGCAG
GTCGTGGCGATCGCAAGCCACGACGGAGGAAAGCAAGCCTTGGAAACAGTACAGAGGCTGTTGCCTGTGC
TGTGCCAAGCGCACGGCCTCACCCCAGAGCAGGTCGTGGCGATCGCAAGCCACGACGGAGGAAAGCAAGC
CTTGGAAACAGTACAGAGGCTGTTGCCTGTGCTGTGCCAAGCGCACGGACTCACCCCAGAGCAGGTCGTG
GCCATTGCCTCGAATGGAGGGGGCAAACAGGCGTTGGAAACCGTACAACGATTGCTGCCGGTGCTGTGCC
AAGCGCACGGACTCAGAGACGTGGGCACAGGAAAGAAGGGCGAATTCCAGCACACTGGCGGCCGTTACTA
GTGGATCCGAGCTCGGTACCAAGCTTGATGCATAGCTTGAGTATTCTATAGTGTCACCTAAATAGCTTGG
CGTAATCATGGTCATAGCTGTTTCCTGTGTGAAATTGTTATCCGCTCACAATTCCACACAACATACGAGC
CGGAAGCATAAAGTGTAAAGCCTGGGGTGCCTAATGAGTGAGCTAACTCACATTAATTGCGTTGCGCTCA
CTGCCCGCTTTCCAGTCGGGAAACCTGTCGTGCCAGCTGCATTAATGAATCGGCCAACGCGCGGGGAGAG
GCGGTTTGCGTATTGGGCGCTCTTCCGCTTCCTCGCTCACTGACTCGCTGCGCTCGGTCGTTCGGCTGCG
GCGAGCGGTATCAGCTCACTCAAGC
